>Addgene plasmid #19661 | pGC294 | depositor full sequence | sequence record 9293 | Author sequence
AAGCTTGCATGCCTGCAGGTCGACTCTAGACCGCGGTTTTGGCGCGGATCCACTAGTTCTAGCTTCAAAA
GCGCTCTGAAGTTCCTATACTTTCTAGAGAATAGGAACTTCGGAATAGGAACTTCAAGATCCCCGGGGTA
TGTTTCGAATGATACTAACATAACATAGAACATTTTCAGGAGCTCAGAAAAAATGACTGCTCCAAAGAAG
AAGCGTAAGGTACCGGCAGAAAAAATGACTGCTCCAAAGAAGAAGCGTAAGGTACCGGCAGAAAAAATGA
CTGCTCCAAAGAAGAAGCGTAAGGTACCGGCAGAAAAAATGACTGCTCCAAAGAAGAAGCGTAAGGTACC
GGTAGAAAAAATGAGTAAAGGAGAAGAACTTTTCACTGGAGTTGTCCCAATTCTTGTTGAATTAGATGGT
GATGTTAATGGGCACAAATTTTCTGTCAGTGGAGAGGGTGAAGGTGATGCAACATACGGAAAACTTACCC
TTAAATTTATTTGCACTACTGGAAAACTACCTGTTCCATGGGTAAGTTTAAACATATATATACTAACTAA
CCCTGATTATTTAAATTTTCAGCCAACACTTGTCACTACTTTCTCATGGGGCGTTCAATGCTTCTCGAGA
TACCCAGATCATATGAAACAGCATGACTTTTTCAAGAGTGCCATGCCCGAAGGTTATGTACAGGAAAGAA
CTATATTTTTCAAAGATGACGGGAACTACAAGACACGTAAGTTTAAACAGTTCGGTACTAACTAACCATA
CATATTTAAATTTTCAGGTGCTGAAGTCAAGTTTGAAGGTGATACCCTTGTTAATAGAATCGAGTTAAAA
GGTATTGATTTTAAAGAAGATGGAAACATTCTTGGACACAAATTGGAATACAACTATATTTCACACAACG
TATACATCACTGCCGACAAACAAAAGAATGGGATCAAAGCGGTAAGTTTAAACATGATTTTACTAACTAA
CTAATCTGATTTAAATTTTCAGAACTTCAAAATTAGACACAACATTGAAGATGGAAGCGTTCAACTAGCA
GACCATTATCAACAAAATACTCCAATTGGCGATGGCCCTGTCCTTTTACCAGACAACCATTACCTGTCCA
CACAATCTGCCCTTTCGAAAGATCCCAACGAAAAGAGAGACCACATGGTCCTTCTTGAGTTTGTAACAGC
TGCTGGGATTACACATGGCATGGATGAACTATACAAATAGCATTCGTAGAATTGTAAGTTTAAACTTTCT
CATACTAACTAACGCGCTCTATTTAAATTTTCAGAATTCGCTAGCCGGCCATACAAGTAATCCGGATGAT
CGACGCCAACGTCGTTGAATTTTCAAATTTTAAATACTGAATATTTGTTTTTTTTCCTATTATTTATTTA
TTCTCTTTGTGTTTTTTTTCTTGCTTTCTAAAAAATTAATTCAATCCAAATCTAAACATGAGCGGTTTTT
TTTCTCTTTCCGTCTCCCAATTCGTATTCCGCTCCTCTCATCTGAACACAATGTGCAAGTTTATTTATCT
TCTCGCTTTCATTTCATTAGGACGTGGGGGGAATTGGTGGAAGGGGGAAACACACAAAAGGATGATGGAA
ATGAAATAAGGACACACAATATGCAACAACATTCAATTCAGAAATATGGAGGAAGGTTTAAAAGAAAACA
TAAAAATATATAGAGGAGGAAGGAAAACTAGTAAAAAATAAGCAAAGAAATTAGGCGAACGATGAGAATT
GTCCTCGCTTGGGCCCTTTCGTCTCGCGCGTTTCGGTGATGACGGTGAAAACCTCTGACACATGCAGCTC
CCGGAGACGGTCACAGCTTGTCTGTAAGCGGATGCCGGGAGCAGACAAGCCCGTCAGGGCGCGTCAGCGG
GTGTTGGCGGGTGTCGGGGCTGGCTTAACTATGCGGCATCAGAGCAGATTGTACTGAGAGTGCACCATAT
GCGGTGTGAAATACCGCACAGATGCGTAAGGAGAAAATACCGCATCAGGCGGCCTTAAGGGCCTCGTGAT
ACGCCTATTTTTATAGGTTAATGTCATGATAATAATGGTTTCTTAGACGTCAGGTGGCACTTTTCGGGGA
AATGTGCGCGGAACCCCTATTTGTTTATTTTTCTAAATACATTCAAATATGTATCCGCTCATGAGACAAT
AACCCTGATAAATGCTTCAATAATATTGAAAAAGGAAGAGTATGAGTATTCAACATTTCCGTGTCGCCCT
TATTCCCTTTTTTGCGGCATTTTGCCTTCCTGTTTTTGCTCACCCAGAAACGCTGGTGAAAGTAAAAGAT
GCTGAAGATCAGTTGGGTGCACGAGTGGGTTACATCGAACTGGATCTCAACAGCGGTAAGATCCTTGAGA
GTTTTCGCCCCGAAGAACGTTTTCCAATGATGAGCACTTTTAAAGTTCTGCTATGTGGCGCGGTATTATC
CCGTATTGACGCCGGGCAAGAGCAACTCGGTCGCCGCATACACTATTCTCAGAATGACTTGGTTGAGTAC
TCACCAGTCACAGAAAAGCATCTTACGGATGGCATGACAGTAAGAGAATTATGCAGTGCTGCCATAACCA
TGAGTGATAACACTGCGGCCAACTTACTTCTGACAACGATCGGAGGACCGAAGGAGCTAACCGCTTTTTT
GCACAACATGGGGGATCATGTAACTCGCCTTGATCGTTGGGAACCGGAGCTGAATGAAGCCATACCAAAC
GACGAGCGTGACACCACGATGCCTGTAGCAATGGCAACAACGTTGCGCAAACTATTAACTGGCGAACTAC
TTACTCTAGCTTCCCGGCAACAATTAATAGACTGGATGGAGGCGGATAAAGTTGCAGGACCACTTCTGCG
CTCGGCCCTTCCGGCTGGCTGGTTTATTGCTGATAAATCTGGAGCCGGTGAGCGTGGGTCTCGCGGTATC
ATTGCAGCACTGGGGCCAGATGGTAAGCCCTCCCGTATCGTAGTTATCTACACGACGGGGAGTCAGGCAA
CTATGGATGAACGAAATAGACAGATCGCTGAGATAGGTGCCTCACTGATTAAGCATTGGTAACTGTCAGA
CCAAGTTTACTCATATATACTTTAGATTGATTTAAAACTTCATTTTTAATTTAAAAGGATCTAGGTGAAG
ATCCTTTTTGATAATCTCATGACCAAAATCCCTTAACGTGAGTTTTCGTTCCACTGAGCGTCAGACCCCG
TAGAAAAGATCAAAGGATCTTCTTGAGATCCTTTTTTTCTGCGCGTAATCTGCTGCTTGCAAACAAAAAA
ACCACCGCTACCAGCGGTGGTTTGTTTGCCGGATCAAGAGCTACCAACTCTTTTTCCGAAGGTAACTGGC
TTCAGCAGAGCGCAGATACCAAATACTGTCCTTCTAGTGTAGCCGTAGTTAGGCCACCACTTCAAGAACT
CTGTAGCACCGCCTACATACCTCGCTCTGCTAATCCTGTTACCAGTGGCTGCTGCCAGTGGCGATAAGTC
GTGTCTTACCGGGTTGGACTCAAGACGATAGTTACCGGATAAGGCGCAGCGGTCGGGCTGAACGGGGGGT
TCGTGCACACAGCCCAGCTTGGAGCGAACGACCTACACCGAACTGAGATACCTACAGCGTGAGCATTGAG
AAAGCGCCACGCTTCCCGAAGGGAGAAAGGCGGACAGGTATCCGGTAAGCGGCAGGGTCGGAACAGGAGA
GCGCACGAGGGAGCTTCCAGGGGGAAACGCCTGGTATCTTTATAGTCCTGTCGGGTTTCGCCACCTCTGA
CTTGAGCGTCGATTTTTGTGATGCTCGTCAGGGGGGCGGAGCCTATGGAAAAACGCCAGCAACGCGGCCT
TTTTACGGTTCCTGGCCTTTTGCTGGCCTTTTGCTCACATGTTCTTTCCTGCGTTATCCCCTGATTCTGT
GGATAACCGTATTACCGCCTTTGAGTGAGCTGATACCGCTCGCCGCAGCCGAACGACCGAGCGCAGCGAG
TCAGTGAGCGAGGAAGCGGAAGAGCGCCCAATACGCAAACCGCCTCTCCCCGCGCGTTGGCCGATTCATT
AATGCAGCTGGCACGACAGGTTTCCCGACTGGAAAGCGGGCAGTGAGCGCAACGCAATTAATGTGAGTTA
GCTCACTCATTAGGCACCCCAGGCTTTACACTTTATGCTTCCGGCTCGTATGTTGTGTGGAATTGTGAGC
GGATAACAATTTCACACAGGAAACAGCTATGACCATGATTACGCCAAGCTGTAAGTTTAAACATGATCTT
ACTAACTAACTATTCTCATTTAAATTTTCAGAGCTTAAAAATGGCTGAAATCACTCACAACGATGGATAC
GCTAACAACTTGGAAATGAAAT
Features (pLannotate 1.2.2; 13 found; start..end, strand, type, name):
      1..30      -  misc_feature   MCS (fragment): pUC18/19 multiple cloning site
     46..62      -  misc_feature   MCS (fragment): pBluescript multiple cloning site
     78..125     -  protein_bind   FRT: FLP-mediated recombination occurs in the 8-bp core sequence TCTAGAAA (Turan and Bode, 2011). FLP recombinase from the Saccharomyces cerevisiae 2μ plasmid
    364..1227    +  CDS            W7: W7 is a basic (constitutively fluorescent) cyan fluorescent protein published in 1996, derived from Aequorea victoria.
   1773..1808    +  CDS            rop (fragment): Rop protein, which maintains plasmids at low copy number; rop
   1910..2009    +  misc_feature   bom (fragment): basis of mobility region from pBR322
   2107..2211    +  promoter       AmpR promoter: bla
   2212..3072    +  CDS            AmpR: β-lactamase; bla; confers resistance to ampicillin, carbenicillin, and related antibiotics
   3243..3831    +  rep_origin     ori: high-copy-number ColE1/pMB1/pBR322/pUC origin of replication
   4014..4106    +  CDS            lacI (fragment): lac repressor; lacI; The lac repressor binds to the lac operator to inhibit transcription in E. coli. This inhibition can be relieved by adding lactose or isopropyl-β-D-thiogalactopyranoside (IPTG).
   4119..4140    +  protein_bind   CAP binding site: CAP binding activates transcription in the presence of cAMP. E. coli catabolite activator protein
   4155..4185    +  promoter       lac promoter: promoter for the E. coli lac operon
   4193..4209    +  protein_bind   lac operator: The lac repressor binds to the lac operator to inhibit transcription in E. coli. This inhibition can be relieved by adding lactose or isopropyl-β-D-thiogalactopyranoside (IPTG). lac repressor encoded by lacI
