[The description below was written by a language model from this plasmid's Addgene catalogue record and pLannotate feature annotations shown in this document.]
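Description:
pGC294 is a 4,362-nt C. elegans expression plasmid from a "FLP-Out" toolkit for controlled gene expression in the worm, built on the pGC292 backbone. It is propagated in E. coli as a high-copy plasmid using a ColE1/pUC-type origin and is selected with ampicillin through the bla (AmpR) gene and its promoter. The annotation also detects leftover cloning-vector elements: fragments of pUC and pBluescript polylinkers, a lac promoter/operator with CAP site, and short fragments of lacI, rop and bom. These are backbone remnants with no evident role in the worm payload.

The insert is named <*iA-4xNLS-CFP::let-858(3'). It combines a single FRT site, the target of the yeast 2μ FLP recombinase, with a cyan fluorescent protein derived from Aequorea victoria GFP (annotated as the W7 variant). The CFP carries four nuclear localisation signals at its N terminus, and the cassette ends in the C. elegans let-858 3' region, which would supply 3' end processing signals. The NLS repeats and the let-858 3' sequence are not annotated separately in the feature table, and the record does not explain the "*iA" part of the insert name. The "<" most likely stands for the FRT, which the table places upstream of the CFP coding sequence.

No worm promoter is recorded or annotated, and only one FRT is present. This suggests that pGC294 is a promoterless module or cloning intermediate supplying the downstream, post-excision reporter half of a FLP-out cassette, rather than a complete expression construct. In FLP-out designs of this kind, FLP removes an FRT-flanked upstream segment so that a promoter drives the downstream gene, here a nuclear CFP that marks cells where recombination has occurred.
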