Addgene plasmid #19661: pGC294
Depositing lab: Jane Hubbard. Depositing organization: NYU Grossman School of Medicine. Publication: A "FLP-Out" system for controlled gene expression in Caenorhabditis elegans. Voutev R, Hubbard EJ. Genetics. 2008 Sep;180(1):103-19. doi: 10.1534/genetics.108.090274. PubMed 18723890.
Backbone
  Vector backbone: pGC292
  Vector type: Worm Expression ; FLP/FRT
Growth in bacteria
  Bacterial resistance: Ampicillin, 100 μg/mL
  Growth temperature: 37°C
  Growth strain: DH5alpha
  Copy number: High Copy
Gene/Insert
  Gene/Insert name: <*iA-4xNLS-CFP::let-858(3’)
  Species: C. elegans (nematode), S. cerevisiae (budding yeast); A. victoria
  Tag / fusion protein: 4xNLS (N terminal on insert)
  Cloning method: Restriction Enzyme
  Sequencing primers: 5′ M13R
Terms and licenses: Academic/Nonprofit Terms; Industry Terms: Not Available to Industry
How to cite: pGC294 was a gift from Jane Hubbard (Addgene plasmid # 19661 ; http://n2t.net/addgene:19661 ; RRID:Addgene_19661)
