>Addgene plasmid #19661 | pGC294 | addgene partial sequence | sequence record 25486 | 19661 with m13R
CTGATCTTACTAACTAACTATTCTCATTTAAATTTTCAGAGCTTAAAAATGGCTGAAATCACTCACAACG
ATGGATACGCTAACAACTTGGAAATGAAATAAGCTTGCATGCCTGCAGGTCGACTCTAGACCGCGGTTTT
GGCGCGGATCCACTAGTTCTAGCTTCAAAAGCGCTCTGAAGTTCCTATACTTTCTAGAGAATAGGAACTT
CGGAATAGGAACTTCAAGATCCCCGGGGTATGTTTCGAATGATACTAACATAACATAGAACATTTTCAGG
AGCTCAGAAAAAATGACTGCTCCAAAGAAGAAGCGTAAGGTACCGGCAGAAAAAATGACTGCTCCAAAGA
AGAAGCGTAAGGTACCGGCAGAAAAAATGACTGCTCCAAAGAAGAAGCGTAAGGTACCGGCAGAAAAAAT
GACTGCTCCAAAGAAGAAGCGTAAGGTACCGGTAGAAAAAATGAGTAAAGGAGAAGAACTTTTCACTGGA
GTTGTCCCAATTCTTGTTGAATTAGATGGTGATGTTAATGGGCACAAATTTTCTGTCAGTGGAGAGGGTG
AAGGTGATGCAACATACGGAAAACTTACCCTTAAATTTATTTGCACTACTGGAAAACTACCT
